Addgene plasmid #75015: Sfp pet29b C-terminal His Tag
Purpose: Expresses the PPTase Sfp from B. subtilis; loads CoA analogues onto ACP
Depositing lab: Michael Burkart. Depositing organization: University of California, San Diego (UCSD). Publication: One-pot chemo-enzymatic synthesis of reporter-modified proteins. Worthington AS, Burkart MD. Org Biomol Chem. 2006 Jan 7;4(1):44-6. Epub 2005 Nov 24. 10.1039/b512735a PubMed 16357994.
Backbone
  Vector backbone: pet29b
  Backbone size w/o insert (bp): 5370
  Vector type: Bacterial Expression
Growth in bacteria
  Bacterial resistance: Kanamycin, 50 μg/mL
  Growth temperature: 37°C
  Growth strain: DH5alpha
  Growth instructions: For protein expression grow in BL21s at 37 degrees until OD 0.8 is reached (approximately 4-6 hours), induce with 0.5 mM IPTG and grow at 16 degrees for 16 hours.
  Copy number: High Copy
Gene/Insert
  Gene/Insert name: Sfp (alt name: 4'-phosphopantetheinyl transferase)
  Species: B. subtilis
  GenBank ID: X63158.1
  Promoter: T7
  Tag / fusion protein: His Tag (C terminal on backbone)
  Cloning method: Unknown
  Sequencing primers: 5′ TAATACGACTCACTATAGGG (T7 promoter, forward primer); 3′ GCTAGTTATTGCTCAGCGG (T7 terminator, reverse primer)
Terms and licenses: Academic/Nonprofit Terms; Industry Terms: Not Available to Industry
How to cite: Sfp pet29b C-terminal His Tag was a gift from Michael Burkart (Addgene plasmid # 75015 ; http://n2t.net/addgene:75015 ; RRID:Addgene_75015)
