[The description below was written by a language model from this plasmid's Addgene catalogue record and pLannotate feature annotations shown in this document.]
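Description:
Sfp pet29b C-terminal His Tag is a bacterial expression plasmid built on the pET-29b backbone for producing the Bacillus subtilis 4'-phosphopantetheinyl transferase (PPTase) Sfp in E. coli. The sequenced record is about 5.9 kb. It is maintained through a ColE1/pMB1-type origin and selected with kanamycin via an aminoglycoside phosphotransferase (KanR) gene. The catalogue lists it as high copy, although the feature table also shows the rop gene and the pBR322 bom region, elements normally associated with more moderate copy number. An f1 phage origin is present as well. Short tetracycline-resistance fragments, a partial AmpR promoter and a predicted E. coli ORF appear to be nonfunctional backbone remnants or annotation hits.

The expression cassette has a T7 promoter followed directly by a lac operator, the strong ribosome binding site from T7 gene 10, the sfp coding sequence, an in-frame C-terminal polyhistidine tag supplied by the backbone (annotated as a fragment of a 9xHis feature, its length corresponding to six histidines), and the T7 terminator. A short match to a T7 gene 10B-derived solubility tag lies downstream of the His tag and is probably an incidental annotation. The plasmid carries lacI under its own promoter, so transcription stays repressed until IPTG is added in a host that supplies T7 RNA polymerase, such as BL21-type strains. The His tag allows purification by metal-affinity chromatography.

Sfp transfers the phosphopantetheinyl group of coenzyme A onto a conserved serine of carrier protein domains. According to the record, the purified enzyme is used to load CoA analogues onto acyl carrier proteins, which supports chemo-enzymatic labelling of carrier-protein fusions with reporter groups.
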