Features (pLannotate 1.2.2; 19 found; start..end, strand, type, name):
      1..19      +  promoter       T7 promoter: promoter for bacteriophage T7 RNA polymerase
     20..44      +  protein_bind   lac operator: The lac repressor binds to the lac operator to inhibit transcription in E. coli. This inhibition can be relieved by adding lactose or isopropyl-β-D-thiogalactopyranoside (IPTG). lac repressor encoded by lacI
     59..81      +  RBS            RBS: efficient ribosome binding site from bacteriophage T7 gene 10 (Olins and Rangwala, 1989)
     89..760     +  CDS            sfp: SFP_BACSU - Also known as lpa-8. Experimental evidence at protein level: Swiss-Prot protein existence level 1. Activates the seven peptidyl carrier protein (PCP) domains of the first three subunits (SrfAA, SrfAB and SrfAC) of surfactin synthetase by transferring the 4'-phosphopantetheinyl moiety of coenzyme A (CoA) to a serine residue. Required for cells of B.subtilis to become producers of the lipopeptide antibiotics surfactin and plipastatin B1. From Bacillus subtilis (strain 168).
    767..784     +  CDS            9xHis (fragment): 9xHis affinity tag
    794..843     +  CDS            SET1 (fragment): solubility-enhancement tag derived from T7 phage gene 10B
    851..898     +  terminator     T7 terminator: transcription terminator for bacteriophage T7 RNA polymerase
    935..1363    +  rep_origin     f1 ori (sequence partly withheld): f1 bacteriophage origin of replication; arrow indicates direction of (+) strand synthesis
   1416..1473    +  promoter       AmpR promoter (fragment): bla
   1482..2297    -  CDS            KanR: aminoglycoside phosphotransferase; aph(3')-Ia; confers resistance to kanamycin in bacteria or G418 (Geneticin®) in eukaryotes
   2419..3007    +  rep_origin     ori: high-copy-number ColE1/pMB1/pBR322/pUC origin of replication
   3193..3332    -  misc_feature   bom: basis of mobility region from pBR322
   3434..3625    -  CDS            rop: Rop protein, which maintains plasmids at low copy number; rop
   3642..4022    +  CDS            YPB1_ECOLX: Protein predicted: Swiss-Prot protein existence level 4. From Escherichia coli.
   4094..4385    -  CDS            TcR (fragment): tetracycline efflux protein; tet; confers resistance to tetracycline
   4400..4421    -  protein_bind   CAP binding site: CAP binding activates transcription in the presence of cAMP. E. coli catabolite activator protein
   4434..5516    -  CDS            lacI: lac repressor; lacI; The lac repressor binds to the lac operator to inhibit transcription in E. coli. This inhibition can be relieved by adding lactose or isopropyl-β-D-thiogalactopyranoside (IPTG).
   5517..5594    -  promoter       lacI promoter: lacI
   5602..5881    -  CDS            TcR (fragment): tetracycline efflux protein; tet; confers resistance to tetracycline
>Addgene plasmid #75015 | Sfp pet29b C-terminal His Tag | addgene full sequence | sequence record 197509 | Addgene NGS Result
TAATACGACTCACTATAGGGGAATTGTGAGCGGATAACAATTCCCCTCTAGAAATAATTTTGTTTAACTT
TAAGAAGGAGATATACATATGAAGATTTACGGAATTTATATGGACCGCCCGCTTTCACAGGAAGAAAATG
AACGGTTCATGACTTTCATATCACCTGAAAAACGGGAGAAATGCCGGAGATTTTATCATAAAGAAGATGC
TCACCGCACCCTGCTGGGAGATGTGCTCGTTCGCTCAGTCATAAGCAGGCAGTATCAGTTGGACAAATCC
GATATCCGCTTTAGCACGCAGGAATACGGGAAGCCGTGCATCCCTGATCTTCCCGACGCTCATTTCAACA
TTTCTCACTCCGGCCGCTGGGTCATTGGTGCGTTTGATTCACAGCCGATCGGCATAGATATCGAAAAAAC
GAAACCGATCAGCCTTGAGATCGCCAAGCGCTTCTTTTCAAAAACAGAGTACAGCGACCTTTTAGCAAAA
GACAAGGACGAGCAGACAGACTATTTTTATCATCTATGGTCAATGAAAGAAAGCTTTATCAAACAGGAAG
GCAAAGGCTTATCGCTTCCGCTTGATTCCTTTTCAGTGCGCCTGCATCAGGACGGACAAGTATCCATTGA
GCTTCCGGACAGCCATTCCCCATGCTATATCAAAACGTATGAGGTCGATCCCGGCTACAAAATGGCTGTA
TGCGCCGCACACCCTGATTTCCCCGAGGATATCACAATGGTCTCGTACGAAGAGCTTTTACTCGAGCACC
ACCACCACCACCACTGAGATCCGGCTGCTAACAAAGCCCGAAAGGAAGCTGAGTTGGCTGCTGCCACCGC
TGAGCAATAACTAGCATAACCCCTTGGGGCCTCTAAACGGGTCTTGAGGGGTTTTTTGCTGAAAGGAGGA
ACTATATCCGGATTGGCGAATGGG
[124 nt withheld, positions 935-1058]
C
[91 nt withheld, positions 1060-1150]
A
[49 nt withheld, positions 1152-1200]
CCTTTGACGTTGGAGTCCACGTTCTTT
[37 nt withheld, positions 1228-1264]
ACCCTATCTCGGTCTATTCTTTTGATTTATAAGGGATTTTGCCGATTTCGGCCTATTGGTTAAAAAATGA
GCTGATTTAACAAAAATTTAACGCGAATTTTAACAAAATATTAACGCTTACAATTTAGGTGGCACTTTTC
GGGGAAATGTGCGCGGAACCCCTATTTGTTTATTTTTCTAAATACATTCAAATATGTATCCGCTCATGAA
TTAATTCTTAGAAAAACTCATCGAGCATCAAATGAAACTGCAATTTATTCATATCAGGATTATCAATACC
ATATTTTTGAAAAAGCCGTTTCTGTAATGAAGGAGAAAACTCACCGAGGCAGTTCCATAGGATGGCAAGA
TCCTGGTATCGGTCTGCGATTCCGACTCGTCCAACATCAATACAACCTATTAATTTCCCCTCGTCAAAAA
TAAGGTTATCAAGTGAGAAATCACCATGAGTGACGACTGAATCCGGTGAGAATGGCAAAAGTTTATGCAT
TTCTTTCCAGACTTGTTCAACAGGCCAGCCATTACGCTCGTCATCAAAATCACTCGCATCAACCAAACCG
TTATTCATTCGTGATTGCGCCTGAGCGAGACGAAATACGCGATCGCTGTTAAAAGGACAATTACAAACAG
GAATCGAATGCAACCGGCGCAGGAACACTGCCAGCGCATCAACAATATTTTCACCTGAATCAGGATATTC
TTCTAATACCTGGAATGCTGTTTTCCCGGGGATCGCAGTGGTGAGTAACCATGCATCATCAGGAGTACGG
ATAAAATGCTTGATGGTCGGAAGAGGCATAAATTCCGTCAGCCAGTTTAGTCTGACCATCTCATCTGTAA
CATCATTGGCAACGCTACCTTTGCCATGTTTCAGAAACAACTCTGGCGCATCGGGCTTCCCATACAATCG
ATAGATTGTCGCACCTGATTGCCCGACATTATCGCGAGCCCATTTATACCCATATAAATCAGCATCCATG
TTGGAATTTAATCGCGGCCTAGAGCAAGACGTTTCCCGTTGAATATGGCTCATAACACCCCTTGTATTAC
TGTTTATGTAAGCAGACAGTTTTATTGTTCATGACCAAAATCCCTTAACGTGAGTTTTCGTTCCACTGAG
CGTCAGACCCCGTAGAAAAGATCAAAGGATCTTCTTGAGATCCTTTTTTTCTGCGCGTAATCTGCTGCTT
GCAAACAAAAAAACCACCGCTACCAGCGGTGGTTTGTTTGCCGGATCAAGAGCTACCAACTCTTTTTCCG
AAGGTAACTGGCTTCAGCAGAGCGCAGATACCAAATACTGTCCTTCTAGTGTAGCCGTAGTTAGGCCACC
ACTTCAAGAACTCTGTAGCACCGCCTACATACCTCGCTCTGCTAATCCTGTTACCAGTGGCTGCTGCCAG
TGGCGATAAGTCGTGTCTTACCGGGTTGGACTCAAGACGATAGTTACCGGATAAGGCGCAGCGGTCGGGC
TGAACGGGGGGTTCGTGCACACAGCCCAGCTTGGAGCGAACGACCTACACCGAACTGAGATACCTACAGC
GTGAGCTATGAGAAAGCGCCACGCTTCCCGAAGGGAGAAAGGCGGACAGGTATCCGGTAAGCGGCAGGGT
CGGAACAGGAGAGCGCACGAGGGAGCTTCCAGGGGGAAACGCCTGGTATCTTTATAGTCCTGTCGGGTTT
CGCCACCTCTGACTTGAGCGTCGATTTTTGTGATGCTCGTCAGGGGGGCGGAGCCTATGGAAAAACGCCA
GCAACGCGGCCTTTTTACGGTTCCTGGCCTTTTGCTGGCCTTTTGCTCACATGTTCTTTCCTGCGTTATC
CCCTGATTCTGTGGATAACCGTATTACCGCCTTTGAGTGAGCTGATACCGCTCGCCGCAGCCGAACGACC
GAGCGCAGCGAGTCAGTGAGCGAGGAAGCGGAAGAGCGCCTGATGCGGTATTTTCTCCTTACGCATCTGT
GCGGTATTTCACACCGCAATGGTGCACTCTCAGTACAATCTGCTCTGATGCCGCATAGTTAAGCCAGTAT
ACACTCCGCTATCGCTACGTGACTGGGTCATGGCTGCGCCCCGACACCCGCCAACACCCGCTGACGCGCC
CTGACGGGCTTGTCTGCTCCCGGCATCCGCTTACAGACAAGCTGTGACCGTCTCCGGGAGCTGCATGTGT
CAGAGGTTTTCACCGTCATCACCGAAACGCGCGAGGCAGCTGCGGTAAAGCTCATCAGCGTGGTCGTGAA
GCGATTCACAGATGTCTGCCTGTTCATCCGCGTCCAGCTCGTTGAGTTTCTCCAGAAGCGTTAATGTCTG
GCTTCTGATAAAGCGGGCCATGTTAAGGGCGGTTTTTTCCTGTTTGGTCACTGATGCCTCCGTGTAAGGG
GGATTTCTGTTCATGGGGGTAATGATACCGATGAAACGAGAGAGGATGCTCACGATACGGGTTACTGATG
ATGAACATGCCCGGTTACTGGAACGTTGTGAGGGTAAACAACTGGCGGTATGGATGCGGCGGGACCAGAG
AAAAATCACTCAGGGTCAATGCCAGCGCTTCGTTAATACAGATGTAGGTGTTCCACAGGGTAGCCAGCAG
CATCCTGCGATGCAGATCCGGAACATAATGGTGCAGGGCGCTGACTTCCGCGTTTCCAGACTTTACGAAA
CACGGAAACCGAAGACCATTCATGTTGTTGCTCAGGTCGCAGACGTTTTGCAGCAGCAGTCGCTTCACGT
TCGCTCGCGTATCGGTGATTCATTCTGCTAACCAGTAAGGCAACCCCGCCAGCCTAGCCGGGTCCTCAAC
GACAGGAGCACGATCATGCGCACCCGTGGGGCCGCCATGCCGGCGATAATGGCCTGCTTCTCGCCGAAAC
GTTTGGTGGCGGGACCAGTGACGAAGGCTTGAGCGAGGGCGTGCAAGATTCCGAATACCGCAAGCGACAG
GCCGATCATCGTCGCGCTCCAGCGAAAGCGGTCCTCGCCGAAAATGACCCAGAGCGCTGCCGGCACCTGT
CCTACGAGTTGCATGATAAAGAAGACAGTCATAAGTGCGGCGACGATAGTCATGCCCCGCGCCCACCGGA
AGGAGCTGACTGGGTTGAAGGCTCTCAAGGGCATCGGTCGAGATCCCGGTGCCTAATGAGTGAGCTAACT
TACATTAATTGCGTTGCGCTCACTGCCCGCTTTCCAGTCGGGAAACCTGTCGTGCCAGCTGCATTAATGA
ATCGGCCAACGCGCGGGGAGAGGCGGTTTGCGTATTGGGCGCCAGGGTGGTTTTTCTTTTCACCAGTGAG
ACGGGCAACAGCTGATTGCCCTTCACCGCCTGGCCCTGAGAGAGTTGCAGCAAGCGGTCCACGCTGGTTT
GCCCCAGCAGGCGAAAATCCTGTTTGATGGTGGTTAACGGCGGGATATAACATGAGCTGTCTTCGGTATC
GTCGTATCCCACTACCGAGATGTCCGCACCAACGCGCAGCCCGGACTCGGTAATGGCGCGCATTGCGCCC
AGCGCCATCTGATCGTTGGCAACCAGCATCGCAGTGGGAACGATGCCCTCATTCAGCATTTGCATGGTTT
GTTGAAAACCGGACATGGCACTCCAGTCGCCTTCCCGTTCCGCTATCGGCTGAATTTGATTGCGAGTGAG
ATATTTATGCCAGCCAGCCAGACGCAGACGCGCCGAGACAGAACTTAATGGGCCCGCTAACAGCGCGATT
TGCTGGTGACCCAATGCGACCAGATGCTCCACGCCCAGTCGCGTACCGTCTTCATGGGAGAAAATAATAC
TGTTGATGGGTGTCTGGTCAGAGACATCAAGAAATAACGCCGGAACATTAGTGCAGGCAGCTTCCACAGC
AATGGCATCCTGGTCATCCAGCGGATAGTTAATGATCAGCCCACTGACGCGTTGCGCGAGAAGATTGTGC
ACCGCCGCTTTACAGGCTTCGACGCCGCTTCGTTCTACCATCGACACCACCACGCTGGCACCCAGTTGAT
CGGCGCGAGATTTAATCGCCGCGACAATTTGCGACGGCGCGTGCAGGGCCAGACTGGAGGTGGCAACGCC
AATCAGCAACGACTGTTTGCCCGCCAGTTGTTGTGCCACGCGGTTGGGAATGTAATTCAGCTCCGCCATC
GCCGCTTCCACTTTTTCCCGCGTTTTCGCAGAAACGTGGCTGGCCTGGTTCACCACGCGGGAAACGGTCT
GATAAGAGACACCGGCATACTCTGCGACATCGTATAACGTTACTGGTTTCACATTCACCACCCTGAATTG
ACTCTCTTCCGGGCGCTATCATGCCATACCGCGAAAGGTTTTGCGCCATTCGATGGTGTCCGGGATCTCG
ACGCTCTCCCTTATGCGACTCCTGCATTAGGAAGCAGCCCAGTAGTAGGTTGAGGCCGTTGAGCACCGCC
GCCGCAAGGAATGGTGCATGCAAGGAGATGGCGCCCAACAGTCCCCCGGCCACGGGGCCTGCCACCATAC
CCACGCCGAAACAAGCGCTCATGAGCCCGAAGTGGCGAGCCCGATCTTCCCCATCGGTGATGTCGGCGAT
ATAGGCGCCAGCAACCGCACCTGTGGCGCCGGTGATGCCGGCCACGATGCGTCCGGCGTAGAGGATCGAG
ATCGATCTCGATCCCGCGAAAT
