>Addgene plasmid #75015 | Sfp pet29b C-terminal His Tag | depositor partial sequence | sequence record 141900 | T7 polymerase
TGAAGATTTACGGAATTTATATGGACCGCCCGCTTTCACAGGAAGAAAATGAACGGTTCATGACTTTCAT
ATCACCTGAAAAACGGGAGAAATGCCGGAGATTTTATCATAAAGAAGATGCTCACCGCACCCTGCTGGGA
GATGTGCTCGTTCGCTCAGTCATAAGCAGGCAGTATCAGTTGGACAAATCCGATATCCGCTTTAGCACGC
AGGAATACGGGAAGCCGTGCATCCCTGATCTTCCCGACGCTCATTTCAACATTTCTCACTCCGGCCGCTG
GGTCATTGGTGCGTTTGATTCACAGCCGATCGGCATAGATATCGAAAAAACGAAACCGATCAGCCTTGAG
ATCGCCAAGCGCTTCTTTTCAAAAACAGAGTACAGCGACCTTTTAGCAAAAGACAAGGACGAGCAGACAG
ACTATTTTTATCATCTATGGTCAATGAAAGAAAGCTTTATCAAACAGGAAGGCAAAGGCTTATCGCTTCC
GCTTGATTCCTTTTCAGTGCGCCTGCATCAGGACGGACAAGTATCCATTGAGCTTCCGGACAGCCATTCC
CCATGCTATATCAAAACGTATGAGGTCGATCCCGGCTACAAAATGGCTGTATGCGCCGCACACCCTGATT
TCCCCGAGGATATCACAATGGTCTCGTACGAAGAGCTTTTACTCGAGCACCACCACCACCACCACTGA
