>Addgene plasmid #75015 | Sfp pet29b C-terminal His Tag | addgene partial sequence | sequence record 147342 | T7 5'-TAATACGACTCACTATAGGG-3'
ACTTTAAGAAGGAGATATACATATGAAGATTTACGGAATTTATATGGACCGCCCGCTTTCACAGGAAGAA
AATGAACGGTTCATGACTTTCATATCACCTGAAAAACGGGAGAAATGCCGGAGATTTTATCATAAAGAAG
ATGCTCACCGCACCCTGCTGGGAGATGTGCTCGTTCGCTCAGTCATAAGCAGGCAGTATCAGTTGGACAA
ATCCGATATCCGCTTTAGCACGCAGGAATACGGGAAGCCGTGCATCCCTGATCTTCCCGACGCTCATTTC
AACATTTCTCACTCCGGCCGCTGGGTCATTGGTGCGTTTGATTCACAGCCGATCGGCATAGATATCGAAA
AAACGAAACCGATCAGCCTTGAGATCGCCAAGCGCTTCTTTTCAAAAACAGAGTACAGCGACCTTTTAGC
AAAAGACAAGGACGAGCAGACAGACTATTTTTATCATCTATGGTCAATGAAAGAAAGCTTTATCAAACAG
GAAGGCAAAGGCTTATCGCTTCCGCTTGATTCCTTTTCAGTGCGCCTGCATCAGGACGGACAAGTATCCA
TTGAGCTTCCGGACAGCCATTCCCCATGCTATATCAAAACGTATGAGGTCGATCCCGGCTACAAAATGGC
TGTATGCGCCGCACACCCTGATTTCCCCGAGGATATCACAATGGTCTCGTACGAAGAGCTTTTACT
